>Addgene plasmid #205330 | pBad33_ISCbt1_reRNA | addgene full sequence | sequence record 417998 | Addgene NGS Result
GATGATAAGCTGTCAAACATGAGCAGATCCTCTACGCCGGACGCATCGTGGCCGGCATCACCGGCGCCAC
AGGTGCGGTTGCTGGCGCCTATATCGCCGACATCACCGATGGGGAAGATCGGGCTCGCCACTTCGGGCTC
ATGAGCCTAGAAATATTTTATCTGATTAATAAGATGATCTTCTTGAGATCGTTTTGGTCTGCGCGTAATC
TCTTGCTCTGAAAACGAAAAAACCGCCTTGCAGGGCGGTTTTTCGAAGGTTCTCTGAGCTACCAACTCTT
TGAACCGAGGTAACTGGCTTGGAGGAGCGCAGTCACCAAAACTTGTCCTTTCAGTTTAGCCTTAACCGGC
GCATGACTTCAAGACTAACTCCTCTAAATCAATTACCAGTGGCTGCTGCCAGTGGTGCTTTTGCATGTCT
TTCCGGGTTGGACTCAAGACGATAGTTACCGGATAAGGCGCAGCGGTCGGACTGAACGGGGGGTTCGTGC
ATACAGTCCAGCTTGGAGCGAACTGCCTACCCGGAACTGAGTGTCAGGCGTGGAATGAGACAAACGCGGC
CATAACAGCGGAATGACACCGGTAAACCGAAAGGCAGGAACAGGAGAGCGCACGAGGGAGCCGCCAGGGG
GAAACGCCTGGTATCTTTATAGTCCTGTCGGGTTTCGCCACCACTGATTTGAGCGTCAGATTTCGTGATG
CTTGTCAGGGGGGCGGAGCCTATGGAAAAACGGCTTTGCCGCGGCCCTCTCACTTCCCTGTTAAGTATCT
TCCTGGCATCTTCCAGGAAATCTCCGCCCCGTTCGTAAGCCATTTCCGCTCGCCGCAGTCGAACGACCGA
GCGTAGCGAGTCAGTGAGCGAGGAAGCGGAATATATCCTGTATCACATATTCTGCTGACGCACCGGTGCA
GCCTTTTTTCTCCTGCCACATGAAGCACTTCACTGACACCCTCATCAGTGCCAACATAGTAAGCCAGTAT
ACACTCCGCTAGCGCTGATGTCCGGCGGTGCTTTTGCCGTTACGCACCACCCCGTCAGTAGCTGAACAGG
AGGGACAGCTGATAGAAACAGAAGCCACTGGAGCACCTCAAAAACACCATCATACACTAAATCAGTAAGT
TGGCAGCATCACCCGACGCACTTTGCGCCGAATAAATACCTGTGACGGAAGATCACTTCGCAGAATAAAT
AAATCCTGGTGTCCCTGTTGATACCGGGAAGCCCTGGGCCAACTTTTGGCGAAAATGAGACGTTGATCGG
CACGTAAGAGGTTCCAACTTTCACCATAATGAAATAAGATCACTACCGGGCGTATTTTTTGAGTTATCGA
GATTTTCAGGAGCTAAGGAAGCTAAAATGGAGAAAAAAATCACTGGATATACCACCGTTGATATATCCCA
ATGGCATCGTAAAGAACATTTTGAGGCATTTCAGTCAGTTGCTCAATGTACCTATAACCAGACCGTTCAG
CTGGATATTACGGCCTTTTTAAAGACCGTAAAGAAAAATAAGCACAAGTTTTATCCGGCCTTTATTCACA
TTCTTGCCCGCCTGATGAATGCTCATCCGGAGTTCCGTATGGCAATGAAAGACGGTGAGCTGGTGATATG
GGATAGTGTTCACCCTTGTTACACCGTTTTCCATGAGCAAACTGAAACGTTTTCATCGCTCTGGAGTGAA
TACCACGACGATTTCCGGCAGTTTCTACACATATATTCGCAAGATGTGGCGTGTTACGGTGAAAACCTGG
CCTATTTCCCTAAAGGGTTTATTGAGAATATGTTTTTCGTCTCAGCCAATCCCTGGGTGAGTTTCACCAG
TTTTGATTTAAACGTGGCCAATATGGACAACTTCTTCGCCCCCGTTTTCACCATGGGCAAATATTATACG
CAAGGCGACAAGGTGCTGATGCCGCTGGCGATTCAGGTTCATCATGCCGTTTGTGATGGCTTCCATGTCG
GCAGAATGCTTAATGAATTACAACAGTACTGCGATGAGTGGCAGGGCGGGGCGTAATTTTTTTAAGGCAG
TTATTGGTGCCCTTAAACGCCTGGTTGCTACGCCTGAATAAGTGATAATAAGCGGATGAATGGCAGAAAT
TCGAAAGCAAATTCGACCCGGTCGTCGGTTCAGGGCAGGGTCGTTAAATAGCCGCTTATGTCTATTGCTG
GTTTACCGGTTTATTGACTACCGGAAGCAGTGTGACCGTGTGCTTCTCAAATGCCTGACTGGTAACAGGA
TTAGCAGAGCGAGGTATGTAGGCGGTGCTACAGAGTTCTTGAAGTGGTGGCCTAACTACGGCTACACTAG
AAGGACAGTATTTGGTATCTGCGCTCTGCTGAAGCCAGTTACCTTCGGAAAAAGAGTTGGTAGCTCTTGA
TCCGGCAAACAAACCACCGCTGGTAGCGGTGGTTTTTTTGTTTGCAAGCAGCAGATTACGCGCAGAAAAA
AAGGATCTCAAGAAGATCCTTTGATCTTTTCTACGGGGTCTGACGCTCAGTGGAACGAAAACTCACGTTA
AGGGATTTTGGTCATGAGATTATCAAAAAGGATCTTCACCTAGATCCTTTTAAATTGTAAACGTTAATAT
TTTGTTAAAATTCGCGTTAAATTTTTGTTAAATCAGCTCATTTTTTAACCAATAGGCCGAAATCGGCAAA
ATCCCTTATAAATCAAAAGAATAGCCCGAGATAGGGT
[37 nt withheld, positions 2698-2734]
AAAGAACGTGGACTCCAACGTCAAAGG
[141 nt withheld, positions 2762-2902]
G
[125 nt withheld, positions 2904-3028]
AATCAATCTAAAGTATATATGAGTAAACTTGGTCTGACAGTTACCAATGCTTAATCAGTGAGGCACCTAT
CTCAGCGATCTGTCTATTTCGTTCATCCATAGTTGCCTGACTCCCCGTCGTGTAGATAACTACGATACGG
GAGGGCTTACCATCTGGCCCCAGTGCTGCAATGATACCGCGAGACCCACGCTCACCGGCTCCAGATTTAT
CAGCAATAAACCAGCCAGCCGGAAGGGCCGAGCGCAGAAGTGGTCCTGCAACTTTATCCGCCTCCATCCA
GTCTATTAATTGTTGCCGGGAAGCTAGAGTAAGTAGTTCGCCAGTTAATAGTTTGCTGCACCCAACTGAT
CTTCAGCATCTTTTACTTTCACCAGCGTTTCTGGGTGAGCAAAAACAGGAAGGCAAAATGCCGCAAAAAA
GGGAATAAGGGCGACACGGAAATGTTGAATACTCATACTCTTCCTTTTTCAATATTATTGAAGCATTTAT
CAGGGTTATTGTCTCATGAGCGGATACATATTTGAATGTATTTAGAAAAATAAACAAAAGAGTTTGTAGA
AACGCAAAAAGGCCATCCGTCAGGATGGCCTTCTGCTTAATTTGATGCCTGGCAGTTTATGGCGGGCGTC
CTGCCCGCCACCCTCCGGGCCGTTGCTTCGCAACGTTCAAATCCGCTCCCGGCGGATTTGTCCTACTCAG
GAGAGCGTTCACCGACAAACAACAGATAAAACGAAAGGCCCAGTCTTTCGACTGAGCCTTTCGTTTTATT
TGATGCCTGGCAGTTCCCTACTCTCGCATGGGGAGACCCCACACTACCATCGGCGCTACGGCGTTTCACT
TCTGAGTTCGGCATGGGGTCAGGTGGGACCACCGCGCTACTGCCGCCAGGCAAATTCTGTTTTATCAGAC
CGCTTCTGCGTTCTGATTTAATCTGTATCAGGCTGAAAATCTTCTCTCATCCGCCAAAACAGCCAAGCTT
AAAAAACGCAATGATGATCTCCGAGCCTGACACTCCCAAGACTAAAGCCTTGGGGTTCTTAGATACATTA
ACTTCTTTTATACTCTCATTTATTTAAACTTCAAATAAATTACAACATATAAATACTAGTTAGTTTCTCT
AAGACTTTCACTAATTATCATTTTAATAAATGATTAACATTAGTATAAGGCTCATGTCTAAACCTATATA
GATTTTATATCCCCATACTGGATATTAATTTATATCCATTTTTCTTTAATTCTTTTAATCTTTCTATCTC
TTTGTCGTGTAATCTCTATTATACCTAGGACTGAGCTAGCTGTCAAAGATCTCTCAGGATCCTATCCCCA
TACTGGATATTAATTTATATCCATTTTTCTTTAATTCTTTTAATCTTTCTATCTCTTTGTCGTGTAATCT
CCTAAAATTATCATAAGTTTCAATACATAAATCTCTATCTATTTTATCTAATGTTTTACCTACAACATTC
ATTATTAAAAATGCAGAATACATATCTCTTTGAATTTGAATATCTTCATTCCATCTGTCTTTTAACTCTT
TCTTACAATATTCATTTGTAAAATGATTATATTGACTTGCTTTGCATTTCTTAGTATCTATTTTGAATAG
TTGAGTATTATTCCATTTTAGCTTATTATCTAACATAGTTAAAAACATACTAGGTGCTTTATTCGCTAGA
CTCTTACCAAATCTTTTCTTTTTATTGAATCTACCTGTTTTCTCATTTATAGTAGTTTCTTTTACTCTAG
CCTGTAGTCCCTTATAATTCATGGTTTCTACTAAAAATCTATTACCCAATAGTAACAATCTATTTATTAG
TCTATAATGACTTTGTTTTCTGATTTCAGCTTGTTTCCTTTGAATTTCTTTAAGTTTATTTTGAGTTTTA
ATATATCTATTAGATTTGATCCATTTATCTTTATTATTCCTATTAATAGTTCCATCTTCATTATACTTAT
TAGGATTATTAGCACGTCTTTGTCTATCTAATTTCCTATTTAATATTCTTTTTTGATTTTCTATATTATC
AATCTCAGGTGCTAACTCTAATAACTTAACATCATTTTCACTAGATACTGCAATAGTTCTTGTACCTATA
TCTATCCCCACATTACCTTTACCTATCTTATTTTTTATCTCGCCTGTAGTCTTATTAATCTTCATAGGAG
GTATTCCTTCAAGAATTAATTGAACATAAAATTTGATTTTACCTTTTACAATCCTTCTGATGATTCTACA
GTACTTAACTCTATTTTCTAATGACATTTGAACATATATATCATTAGTTTTTATTATTACAGGTATTTTT
AACCCATTCCATATTAACGAATTATCTTGAAATCTAATGCCAGTTTTATTAGATTTACCCTCAACACTAT
TTAATTCACCATATCTTTTAAAATATACTCTTTTAGCTTGATGAAACATTAGTTTCTGAAATGAATTAAA
AACTCTTGTTGCTATCTTTTGAGCTGTAAAACTATCTACATTATCTTTAAAATGCTTTTGAATTGGTTTA
ACATATGTATGAAGTGAATACTCAGTTAAATCATATTTTTTATTTAATTCATTAAATTTTTTACTACGTT
CTTTGTCTTTACTCATTTTAATTATATTTTTATATTCTTTCCTATAGTCTTTCAATTCTCTTGTATGTTT
ATATCTTTTTAATATTTCACCTAAACAAGAGTTATATATATTTCTGCTGATTTCTAGTCTTTTATTTAAT
ATATCTTCTTGATACTTTTCTGTTTTTAATTTTAAAGTTAATATATAACTTGATGTTTTTGATTTAGCCA
TGAATTCTTTCTCCTCTTTAGATCTTTTCCCGGGGCTAGCATTATACCTAGGACTGAGCTAGCTGTCAGA
TC
Features (pLannotate 1.2.2; 17 found; start..end, strand, type, name):
     26..146     +  CDS            TcR (fragment): tetracycline efflux protein; tet; confers resistance to tetracycline
    183..728     +  rep_origin     p15A ori: Plasmids containing the medium-copy-number p15A origin of replication can be propagated in E. coli cells that contain a second plasmid with the ColE1 origin.
    816..871     +  rep_origin     RSF ori (fragment): Plasmids containing the RSF 1030 origin of replication can be propagated in E. coli cells that contain additional plasmids with compatible origins.
    990..1133    -  mobile_element IS1 (fragment): prokaryotic transposable element IS1
   1254..1356    +  promoter       cat promoter: promoter of the E. coli cat gene encoding chloramphenicol acetyltransferase
   1357..2013    +  CDS            cat: CAT_ECOLX - Experimental evidence at protein level: Swiss-Prot protein existence level 1. This enzyme is an effector of chloramphenicol resistance in bacteria. From Escherichia coli. This protein is used as a marker in many commonly used cloning vectors, such as pACYC184.
   2228..2461    -  rep_origin     ori (fragment): high-copy-number ColE1/pMB1/pBR322/pUC origin of replication
   2647..3027    -  rep_origin     M13 ori (sequence partly withheld): M13 bacteriophage origin of replication; arrow indicates direction of (+) strand synthesis
   3070..3364    -  CDS            bla(M) (fragment): β-lactamase lacking the signal sequence; bla(M); allows cytosolic expression of β-lactamase
   3365..3484    -  CDS            AmpR (fragment): β-lactamase; bla; confers resistance to ampicillin, carbenicillin, and related antibiotics
   3485..3576    -  promoter       AmpR promoter: bla
   3595..3622    -  terminator     rrnB T2 terminator: transcription terminator T2 from the E. coli rrnB gene
   3714..3800    -  terminator     rrnB T1 terminator: Escherichia coli rrnB; transcription terminator T1 from the E. coli rrnB gene
   3802..3917    -  ncRNA          5S rRNA: Accession: RF00001 - 5S ribosomal RNA
   4305..4334    -  promoter       J23119(SpeI) promoter (fragment): bacterial promoter (Registry of Standard Biological Parts BBa J23119) modified to end with an SpeI site
   5863..5896    -  promoter       J23119 promoter: bacterial promoter (Registry of Standard Biological Parts BBa J23119)
   5898..16      -  promoter       tet promoter (fragment) (across the origin): E. coli promoter for tetracycline efflux protein gene
