[The description below was written by a language model from this plasmid's Addgene catalogue record and pLannotate feature annotations shown in this document.]
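Description:
pBad33_ISCbt1_reRNA is a low-copy bacterial expression plasmid, about 5.9 kb, built on a pBAD33-type backbone and designed to produce the ISCbt1 TnpB nuclease together with its guide RNA (the reRNA, or right-end element RNA) in E. coli. It replicates from the p15A origin, which is compatible with ColE1-type plasmids and therefore allows co-maintenance with a second plasmid. Selection is by chloramphenicol through an intact cat gene driven by its own promoter. The annotation also picks up leftovers typical of the pACYC184/pBAD33 lineage: an M13 phage origin, fragments of the tetracycline resistance gene and its promoter, an IS1 fragment, partial ColE1 and RSF origin matches, and a truncated β-lactamase gene with its promoter. Because the bla sequence is only present as fragments, it should not be assumed to confer ampicillin resistance.

The automated feature table does not annotate the TnpB coding sequence or the reRNA themselves, nor does it detect araC or the araBAD promoter that the backbone name might suggest. Instead, two copies of the strong constitutive synthetic promoter J23119 lie on the reverse strand. One sits near the end of the sequence, upstream of a roughly 1.5 kb unannotated stretch, and a second, partial copy is followed by a shorter unannotated region that ends at the 5S rRNA segment and the rrnB T1 and T2 terminators. This layout is consistent with separate constitutive units for the nuclease and the reRNA, although the record does not assign them explicitly. TnpB proteins are compact, transposon-encoded RNA-guided nucleases regarded as ancestors of Cas12. According to the record, this plasmid comes from work mining and characterising TnpB systems as miniature genome editors, where it serves for bacterial expression of the ISCbt1 nuclease and its reRNA.
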