Addgene plasmid #205330: pBad33_ISCbt1_reRNA
Purpose: Bacterial expression of ISCbt1 TnpB and its reRNA
Depositing lab: Haoyi Wang. Depositing organization: Institute of Zoology, Chinese Academy of Sciences. Publication: Evolutionary mining and functional characterization of TnpB nucleases identify efficient miniature genome editors. Xiang G, Li Y, Sun J, Huo Y, Cao S, Cao Y, Guo Y, Yang L, Cai Y, Zhang YE, Wang H. Nat Biotechnol. 2023 Jun 29. doi: 10.1038/s41587-023-01857-x. PubMed 37386294.
Backbone
  Vector backbone: pBAD
  Vector type: Bacterial Expression
Growth in bacteria
  Bacterial resistance: Chloramphenicol, 25 μg/mL
  Growth temperature: 37°C
  Growth strain: DH5alpha
  Copy number: Low Copy
Gene/Insert
  Gene/Insert name: ISCbt1 TnpB
  Species: Other
  Cloning method: Unknown
Terms and licenses: Academic/Nonprofit Terms; Industry Terms: Not Available to Industry
How to cite: pBad33_ISCbt1_reRNA was a gift from Haoyi Wang (Addgene plasmid # 205330 ; http://n2t.net/addgene:205330 ; RRID:Addgene_205330)
